Addgene plasmid #164160: pQCH
Purpose: (Empty Backbone) IncQ BHR plasmid
Depositing lab: Calvin Henard. Depositing organization: University of North Texas. Publication: Development of a CRISPR/Cas9 System for Methylococcus capsulatus In Vivo Gene Editing. Tapscott T, Guarnieri MT, Henard CA. Appl Environ Microbiol. 2019 May 16;85(11). pii: AEM.00340-19. doi: 10.1128/AEM.00340-19. Print 2019 Jun 1. PubMed 30926729.
Backbone
  Vector backbone: pQCH
  Vector type: Bacterial Expression, Synthetic Biology
Growth in bacteria
  Bacterial resistance: Kanamycin, 50 μg/mL
  Growth temperature: 37°C
  Growth strain: DH5alpha
  Copy number: Unknown
Gene/Insert
  Cloning method: Gibson Cloning
  Sequencing primers: 5′ GACGGCGGCTTTGTTGAAT; 3′ GCATTTCGGCTGAGGGTAA
Terms and licenses: Academic/Nonprofit Terms; Industry Terms: Not Available to Industry
How to cite: pQCH was a gift from Calvin Henard (Addgene plasmid # 164160 ; http://n2t.net/addgene:164160 ; RRID:Addgene_164160)
