[The description below was written by a language model from this plasmid's Addgene catalogue record and pLannotate feature annotations shown in this document.]
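Description:
pQCH is an empty-backbone, broad-host-range (BHR) bacterial plasmid of the IncQ incompatibility group, catalogued for bacterial expression and synthetic biology work. The sequenced record is 6,553 nt, and its annotated features are almost entirely derived from the RSF1010 replicon. Replication depends on the RSF1010 oriV together with the plasmid-encoded RepA, RepB and RepC proteins (RepC is annotated as a fragment). In RSF1010 these act as helicase, primase and origin-binding initiator respectively. Because they make initiation largely independent of host-specific factors, IncQ plasmids can be maintained in many Gram-negative species. An R1162-like antisense RNA annotated just upstream of repA is a native regulatory element of this replicon family. Selection is by kanamycin, through the aph(3')-Ia aminoglycoside phosphotransferase gene, and the plasmid is propagated in a standard E. coli cloning strain. The copy number is recorded as unknown.

The plasmid also keeps the RSF1010 mobilization region, consisting of oriT and the mobB and mobC genes. It is therefore mobilizable rather than self-transmissible, meaning it can be transferred by conjugation into a recipient when a helper conjugative system supplies the transfer machinery. No insert, promoter, reporter or multiple cloning site is annotated, which fits its status as an empty vector. Cargo is intended to be added by Gibson assembly. The associated publication concerns development of a CRISPR/Cas9 gene-editing system in the methanotroph Methylococcus capsulatus, which suggests pQCH served as a replicative chassis for delivering expression cassettes into that organism, although the record does not state which components were built on it.
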