Features (pLannotate 1.2.2; 9 found; start..end, strand, type, name):
      1..88      +  oriT           RSF1010 oriT: origin of transfer of the broad-host-range plasmid RSF1010 (Scholz et al., 1989)
    917..1327    +  CDS            mobB: MOBB2_ECOLX - Protein predicted: Swiss-Prot protein existence level 4. This protein is essential to promote the specific transfer of the plasmid in the presence of conjugative plasmids. From Escherichia coli.
   1327..2298    +  CDS            RSF1010 RepB: replication protein B of the broad-host-range plasmid RSF1010 (Scholz et al., 1989); repB
   2741..2815    +  ncRNA          Plasmid R1162: Accession: RF00043 - R1162-like plasmid antisense RNA
   2809..3648    +  CDS            RSF1010 RepA: replication protein A of the broad-host-range plasmid RSF1010 (Scholz et al., 1989); repA
   3635..4486    +  CDS            RSF1010 RepC (fragment): replication protein C of the broad-host-range plasmid RSF1010 (Scholz et al., 1989); repC
   4745..5560    +  CDS            KanR: aminoglycoside phosphotransferase; aph(3')-Ia; confers resistance to kanamycin in bacteria or G418 (Geneticin®) in eukaryotes
   5818..6212    -  rep_origin     RSF1010 oriV: replication origin of the broad-host-range plasmid RSF1010; requires the RSF1010 RepA/B/C proteins for replication (Scholz et al., 1989)
   6242..6523    -  CDS            mobC: MOBC_ECOLX - Protein predicted: Swiss-Prot protein existence level 4. This protein is essential to promote the specific transfer of the plasmid in the presence of conjugative plasmids. From Escherichia coli.
>Addgene plasmid #164160 | pQCH | addgene full sequence | sequence record 325159 | Addgene NGS Result
GTAGGCTATCATGGAGGCACAGCGGCGGCAATCCCGACCCTACTTTGTAGGGGAGGGCGCACTTACCGGT
TTCTCTTCGAGAAACTGGCCTAACGGCCACCCTTCGGGCGGTGCGCTCTCCGAGGGCCATTGCATGGAGC
CGAAAAGCAAAAGCAACAGCGAGGCAGCATGGCGATTTATCACCTTACGGCGAAAACCGGCAGCAGGTCG
GGCGGCCAATCGGCCAGGGCCAAGGCCGACTACATCCAGCGCGAAGGCAAGTATGCCCGCGACATGGATG
AAGTCTTGCACGCCGAATCCGGGCACATGCCGGAGTTCGTCGAGCGGCCCGCCGACTACTGGGATGCTGC
CGACCTGTATGAACGCGCCAATGGGCGGCTGTTCAAGGAGGTCGAATTTGCCCTGCCGGTCGAGCTGACC
CTCGACCAGCAGAAGGCGCTGGCGTCCGAGTTCGCCCAGCACCTGACCGGTGCCGAGCGCCTGCCGTATA
CGCTGGCCATCCATGCCGGTGGCGGCGAGAACCCGCACTGCCACCTGATGATCTCCGAGCGGATCAATGA
CGGCATCGAGCGGCCCGCCGCTCAGTGGTTCAAGCGGTACAACGGCAAGACCCCGGAGAAGGGCGGGGCA
CAGAAGACCGAAGCGCTCAAGCCCAAGGCATGGCTTGAGCAGACCCGCGAGGCATGGGCCGACCATGCCA
ACCGGGCATTAGAGCGGGCTGGCCACGACGCCCGCATTGACCACAGAACACTTGAGGCGCAGGGCATCGA
GCGCCTGCCCGGTGTTCACCTGGGGCCGAACGTGGTGGAGATGGAAGGCCGGGGCATCCGCACCGACCGG
GCAGACGTGGCCCTGAACATCGACACCGCCAACGCCCAGATCATCGACTTACAGGAATACCGGGAGGCAA
TAGACCATGAACGCAATCGACAGAGTGAAGAAATCCAGAGGCATCAACGAGTTAGCGGAGCAGATCGAAC
CGCTGGCCCAGAGCATGGCGACACTGGCCGACGAAGCCCGGCAGGTCATGAGCCAGACCCAGCAGGCCAG
CGAGGCGCAGGCGGCGGAGTGGCTGAAAGCCCAGCGCCAGACAGGGGCGGCATGGGTGGAGCTGGCCAAA
GAGTTGCGGGAGGTAGCCGCCGAGGTGAGCAGCGCCGCGCAGAGCGCCCGGAGCGCGTCGCGGGGGTGGC
ACTGGAAGCTATGGCTAACCGTGATGCTGGCTTCCATGATGCCTACGGTGGTGCTGCTGATCGCATCGTT
GCTCTTGCTCGACCTGACGCCACTGACAACCGAGGACGGCTCGATCTGGCTGCGCTTGGTGGCCCGATGA
AGAACGACAGGACTTTGCAGGCCATAGGCCGACAGCTCAAGGCCATGGGCTGTGAGCGCTTCGATATCGG
CGTCAGGGACGCCACCACCGGCCAGATGATGAACCGGGAATGGTCAGCCGCCGAAGTGCTCCAGAACACG
CCATGGCTCAAGCGGATGAATGCCCAGGGCAATGACGTGTATATCAGGCCCGCCGAGCAGGAGCGGCATG
GTCTGGTGCTGGTGGACGACCTCAGCGAGTTTGACCTGGATGACATGAAAGCCGAGGGCCGGGAGCCTGC
CCTGGTAGTGGAAACCAGCCCGAAGAACTATCAGGCATGGGTCAAGGTGGCCGACGCCGCAGGCGGTGAA
CTTCGGGGGCAGATTGCCCGGACGCTGGCCAGCGAGTACGACGCCGACCCGGCCAGCGCCGACAGCCGCC
ACTATGGCCGCTTGGCGGGCTTCACCAACCGCAAGGACAAGCACACCACCCGCGCCGGTTATCAGCCGTG
GGTGCTGCTGCGTGAATCCAAGGGCAAGACCGCCACCGCTGGCCCGGCGCTGGTGCAGCAGGCTGGCCAG
CAGATCGAGCAGGCCCAGCGGCAGCAGGAGAAGGCCCGCAGGCTGGCCAGCCTCGAACTGCCCGAGCGGC
AGCTTAGCCGCCACCGGCGCACGGCGCTGGACGAGTACCGCAGCGAGATGGCCGGGCTGGTCAAGCGCTT
CGGTGATGACCTCAGCAAGTGCGACTTTATCGCCGCGCAGAAGCTGGCCAGCCGGGGCCGCAGTGCCGAG
GAAATCGGCAAGGCCATGGCCGAGGCCAGCCCAGCGCTGGCAGAGCGCAAGCCCGGCCACGAAGCGGATT
ACATCGAGCGCACCGTCAGCAAGGTCATGGGTCTGCCCAGCGTCCAGCTTGCGCGGGCCGAGCTGGCACG
GGCACCGGCACCCCGCCAGCGAGGCATGGACAGGGGCGGGCCAGATTTCAGCATGTAGTGCTTGCGTTGG
TACTCACGCCTGTTATACTATGAGTACTCACGCACAGAAGGGGGTTTTATGGAATACGAAAAAAGCGCTT
CAGGGTCGGTCTACCTGATCAAAAGTGACAAGGGCTATTGGTTGCCCGGTGGCTTTGGTTATACGTCAAA
CAAGGCCGAGGCTGGCCGCTTTTCAGTCGCTGATATGGCCAGCCTTAACCTTGACGGCTGCACCTTGTCC
TTGTTCCGCGAAGACAAGCCTTTCGGCCCCGGCAAGTTTCTCGGTGACTGATATGAAAGACCAAAAGGAC
AAGCAGACCGGCGACCTGCTGGCCAGCCCTGACGCTGTACGCCAAGCGCGATATGCCGAGCGCATGAAGG
CCAAAGGGATGCGTCAGCGCAAGTTCTGGCTGACCGACGACGAATACGAGGCGCTGCGCGAGTGCCTGGA
AGAACTCAGAGCGGCGCAGGGCGGGGGTAGTGACCCCGCCAGCGCCTAACCACCAACTGCCTGCAAAGGA
GGCAATCAATGGCTACCCATAAGCCTATCAATATTCTGGAGGCGTTCGCAGCAGCGCCGCCACCGCTGGA
CTACGTTTTGCCCAACATGGTGGCCGGTACGGTCGGGGCGCTGGTGTCGCCCGGTGGTGCCGGTAAATCC
ATGCTGGCCCTGCAACTGGCCGCACAGATTGCAGGCGGGCCGGATCTGCTGGAGGTGGGCGAACTGCCCA
CCGGCCCGGTGATCTACCTGCCCGCCGAAGACCCGCCCACCGCCATTCATCACCGCCTGCACGCCCTTGG
GGCGCACCTCAGCGCCGAGGAACGGCAAGCCGTGGCTGACGGCCTGCTGATCCAGCCGCTGATCGGCAGC
CTGCCCAACATCATGGCCCCGGAGTGGTTCGACGGCCTCAAGCGCGCCGCCGAGGGCCGCCGCCTGATGG
TGCTGGACACGCTGCGCCGGTTCCACATCGAGGAAGAAAACGCCAGCGGCCCCATGGCCCAGGTCATCGG
TCGCATGGAGGCCATCGCCGCCGATACCGGGTGCTCTATCGTGTTCCTGCACCATGCCAGCAAGGGCGCG
GCCATGATGGGCGCAGGCGACCAGCAGCAGGCCAGCCGGGGCAGCTCGGTACTGGTCGATAACATCCGCT
GGCAGTCCTACCTGTCGAGCATGACCAGCGCCGAGGCCGAGGAATGGGGTGTGGACGACGACCAGCGCCG
GTTCTTCGTCCGCTTCGGTGTGAGCAAGGCCAACTATGGCGCACCGTTCGCTGATCGGTGGTTCAGGCGG
CATGACGGCGGGGTGCTCAAGCCCGCCGTGCTGGAGAGGCAGCGCAAGAGCAAGGGGGTGCCCCGTGGTG
AAGCCTAAGAACAAGCACAGCCTCAGCCACGTCCGGCACGACCCGGCGCACTGTCTGGCCCCCGGCCTGT
TCCGTGCCCTCAAGCGGGGCGAGCGCAAGCGCAGCAAGCTGGACGTGACGTATGACTACGGCGACGGCAA
GCGGATCGAGTTCAGCGGCCCGGAGCCGCTGGGCGCTGATGATCTGCGCATCCTGCAAGGGCTGGTGGCC
ATGGCTGGGCCTAATGGCCTAGTGCTTGGCCCGGAACCCAAGACCGAAGGCGGACGGCAGCTCCGGCTGT
TCCTGGAACCCAAGTGGGAGGCCGTCACCGCTGATGCCATGGTGGTCAAAGGTAGCTATCGGGCGCTGGC
AAAGGAAATCGGGGCAGAGGTCGATAGTGGTGGGGCGCTCAAGCACATACAGGACTGCATCGAGCGCCTT
TGGAAGGTATCCATCATCGCCCAGAATGGCCGCAAGCGGCAGGGGTTTCGGCTGCTGTCGGAGTACGCCA
GCGACGAGGCGGACGGGCGCCTGTACGTGGCCCTGAACCCCTTGATCGCGCAGGCCGTCATGGGTGGCGG
CCAGCATGTGCGCATCAGCATGGACGAGGTGCGGGCGCTGGACAGCGAAACCGCCCGCCTGCTGCACCAG
CGGCTGTGTGGCTGGATCGACCCCGGCAAAACCGGCAAGGCTTCCATAGATACCTTGTGCGGCTATGTCT
GGCCGTCAGAGGCCAGTGGTTCGACCATGCGCAAGCGCCGCCAGCGGGTGCGCGAGGCGTTGCCGGAGCT
GGTCGCGCTGGGCTGGACGGTAACCGAGTTCGCGGCGGGCAAGTACGACATCACCCGGCCCAAGGCGGCA
GGCTGACCCCCCCCACTCTATTGTAAACAAGACATTTTTATCTTTTATATTCAATGGCTTATTTGCTCGG
GACGCACGGCGCGCTCTACGAACTGCCGATAAACAGAGGATTAAAATTGACAATTCTAGGGCGCGTATAG
CTTGCCGGAAGTCGAAAGCCACGTTGTGTCTCAAAATCTCTGATGTTACATTGCACAAGATAAAAATATA
TCATCATGAACAATAAAACTGTCTGCTTACATAAACAGTAATACAAGGGGTGTTATGAGCCATATTCAAC
GGGAAACGTCTTGCTCGAGGCCGCGATTAAATTCCAACATGGATGCTGATTTATATGGGTATAAATGGGC
TCGCGATAATGTCGGGCAATCAGGTGCGACAATCTATCGATTGTATGGGAAGCCCGATGCGCCAGAGTTG
TTTCTGAAACATGGCAAAGGTAGCGTTGCCAATGATGTTACAGATGAGATGGTCAGACTAAACTGGCTGA
CGGAATTTATGCCTCTTCCGACCATCAAGCATTTTATCCGTACTCCTGATGATGCATGGTTACTCACCAC
TGCGATCCCCGGGAAAACAGCATTCCAGGTATTAGAAGAATATCCTGATTCAGGTGAAAATATTGTTGAT
GCGCTGGCAGTGTTCCTGCGCCGGTTGCATTCGATTCCTGTTTGTAATTGTCCTTTTAACAGCGATCGCG
TATTTCGTCTCGCTCAGGCGCAATCACGAATGAATAACGGTTTGGTTGATGCGAGTGATTTTGATGACGA
GCGTAATGGCTGGCCTGTTGAACAAGTCTGGAAAGAAATGCATAAGCTTTTGCCATTCTCACCGGATTCA
GTCGTCACTCATGGTGATTTCTCACTTGATAACCTTATTTTTGACGAGGGGAAATTAATAGGTTGTATTG
ATGTTGGACGAGTCGGAATCGCAGACCGATACCAGGATCTTGCCATCCTATGGAACTGCCTCGGTGAGTT
TTCTCCTTCATTACAGAAACGGCTTTTTCAAAAATATGGTATTGATAATCCTGATATGAATAAATTGCAG
TTTCATTTGATGCTCGATGAGTTTTTCTAATCAGAATTGGTTAATTGGTTGTAACACTGGCAGAGCATTA
CGCTGACTTGACGGGACGGCGGCTTTGTTGAATAAATCGAACTTTTGCTGAGTTGAAGGATCAGATCACG
CGCCACATGAGGCATGTTCCGCGTCCTTGCAATACTGTGTTTACATACAGTCTATCGCTTAGCGGAAAGT
TCTTTTACCCTCAGCCGAAATGCCTGCCGTTGCTAGACATTGCCAGCCAGTGCCCGTCACTCCCGTACTA
ACTGTCACGAACCCCTGCAATAACTGTCACGCCCCCCTGCAATAACTGTCACGAACCCCTGCAATAACTG
TCACGCCCCCAAACCTGCAAACCCAGCAGGGGCGGGGGCTGGCGGGGTGTTGGAAAAATCCATCCATGAT
TATCTAAGAATAATCCACTAGGCGCGGTTATCAGCGCCCTTGTGGGGCGCTGCTGCCCTTGCCCAATATG
CCCGGCCAGAGGCCGGATAGCTGGTCTATTCGCTGCGCTAGGCTACACACCGCCCCACCGCTGCGCGGCA
GGGGGAAAGGCGGGCAAAGCCCGCTAAACCCCACACCAAACCCCGCAGAAATACGCTGGAGCGCTTTTAG
CCGCTTTAGCGGCCTTTCCCCCTACCCGAAGGGTGGGGGCGCGTGTGCAGCCCCGCAGGGCCTGTCTCGG
TCGATCATTCAGCCCGGCTCATCCTTCTGGCGTGGCGGCAGACCGAACAAGGCGCGGTCGTGGTCGCGTT
CAAGGTACGCATCCATTGCCGCCATGAGCCGATCCTCCGGCCACTCGCTGCTGTTCACCTTGGCCAAAAT
CATGGCCCCCACCAGCACCTTGCGCCTTGTTTCGTTCTTGCGCTCTTGCTGCTGTTCCCTTGCCCGCACC
CGCTGAATTTCGGCATTGATTCGCGCTCGTTGTTCTTCGAGCTTGGCCAGCCGATCCGCCGCCTTGTTGC
TCCCCTTAACCATCTTGACACCCCATTGTTAATGTGCTGTCTC
